Addgene plasmid #211589: Anti-Kv6.1 K+ channel [N474/27R]
Purpose: Mammalian Expression Plasmid of anti-Kv6.1 K+ channel (Rat) IgG2a R-mAb. Derived from hybridoma N474/27.
Depositing lab: James Trimmer. Depositing organization: University of California, Davis. Publication: High-volume hybridoma sequencing on the NeuroMabSeq platform enables efficient generation of recombinant monoclonal antibodies and scFvs for neuroscience research. Mitchell KG, Gong B, Hunter SS, Burkart-Waco D, Gavira-O'Neill CE, Templeton KM, Goethel ME, Bzymek M, MacNiven LM, Murray KD, Settles ML, Froenicke L, Trimmer JS. Sci Rep. 2023 Sep 27;13(1):16200. doi: 10.1038/s41598-023-43233-4. PubMed 37758930.
Backbone
  Vector backbone: P1316-IgG2a
  Backbone manufacturer: Gavin Wright, Sanger; Yves Durocher, NRCC
  Backbone size w/o insert (bp): 5925
  Vector type: Mammalian Expression
Growth in bacteria
  Bacterial resistance: Ampicillin, 100 μg/mL
  Growth temperature: 37°C
  Growth strain: DH5alpha
  Copy number: High Copy
Gene/Insert
  Gene/Insert name: anti-Kv6.1 K+ channel (Rattus norvegicus) recombinant mouse monoclonal antibody.
  Species: M. musculus (mouse)
  Entrez Gene: Kcng1 (a.k.a. Kh2, Kv6.1)
  Promoter: Dual CMV
  Cloning method: Gibson Cloning
Terms and licenses: Academic/Nonprofit Terms; Industry Terms: Not Available to Industry
Depositor comments: This is a recombinant monoclonal antibody RRID: AB_3073580Isotype: IgG2a. A portion of this plasmid was derived from a plasmid, pTT3, which was obtained from Yves Durocher, National Research Council of Canada- Biotechnology Research Institute.
How to cite: Anti-Kv6.1 K+ channel [N474/27R] was a gift from James Trimmer (Addgene plasmid # 211589 ; http://n2t.net/addgene:211589 ; RRID:Addgene_211589)
