[The description below was written by a language model from this plasmid's Addgene catalogue record and pLannotate feature annotations shown in this document.]
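Description:
Anti-Kv6.1 K+ channel [N474/27R] is a mammalian expression plasmid built on the P1316-IgG2a backbone, part of which derives from the pTT3 vector. It encodes a recombinant mouse monoclonal antibody of the IgG2a isotype directed against the rat Kv6.1 potassium channel subunit (Kcng1), with variable regions taken from the N474/27 hybridoma and inserted by Gibson cloning. The sequenced record is about 9.4 kb. In bacteria the plasmid is maintained by a high-copy ColE1/pUC-type origin and selected through an AmpR β-lactamase cassette. Small lac promoter/operator, lacI and tet promoter fragments are backbone remnants with no evident role in antibody expression.

The payload consists of two tandem expression units in the same orientation, matching the "dual CMV" promoter listed in the record. Each unit has a CMV enhancer and promoter followed by adenovirus-derived leader and splice sequences and a chimeric intron fragment; the antisense adenoviral terminal-protein hits appear to be homology matches within this leader region rather than functional genes. Each unit then opens with an immunoglobulin signal sequence that directs secretion. The first unit carries a mouse kappa variable region joined to the kappa constant domain, giving the light chain. The second carries a mouse heavy-chain variable region continuing into the IgG2a hinge, CH2 and CH3 domains, giving the heavy chain. A rabbit β-globin polyadenylation signal is annotated after the heavy chain, but no polyadenylation signal is annotated between the two units. A partial Epstein-Barr virus oriP is also present, an element that supports episomal retention in cells expressing EBNA1. Transfecting this single plasmid into mammalian cells lets them co-express both chains and secrete assembled antibody, giving a sequence-defined, renewable reagent for detecting Kv6.1 in neuroscience research.
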