Features (pLannotate 1.2.2; 27 found; start..end, strand, type, name):
     46..62      +  promoter       tet promoter (fragment): E. coli promoter for tetracycline efflux protein gene
     72..97      -  CDS            bla(M) (fragment): β-lactamase lacking the signal sequence; bla(M); allows cytosolic expression of β-lactamase
    271..650     +  enhancer       CMV enhancer: human cytomegalovirus immediate early enhancer
    652..851     +  promoter       CMV promoter: human cytomegalovirus (CMV) immediate early promoter
    919..957     +  misc_feature   Ad SA (fragment): adenovirus major late transcript splice acceptor (Friedrich and Soriano, 1991)
    990..1199    -  CDS            PTP (fragment): TERM_ADE02 - Experimental evidence at protein level: Swiss-Prot protein existence level 1. Protein covalently bound to the viral DNA that acts as a primer for viral genomic replication by DNA strand displacement. Assembles on the viral origin of replication in an initiation complex with viral polymerase, DBP, host NFIA and host POU2F1/OCT1. During initiation, the polymerase covalently couples the first dCTP with Ser- 580 of pTP. The terminal protein stimulates the template activity over 20 fold compared to protein-free templates. Neo-synthesized viral genomes are linked to two preterminal prot
   1230..1319    +  intron         chimeric intron (fragment): chimera between introns from adenovirus and immunoglobulin heavy chain genes
   1338..1384    +  CDS            IgH signal sequence (fragment): signal sequence from the mouse immunoglobulin heavy chain variable region
   1464..1802    +  CDS            KV2A7_MOUSE: Experimental evidence at protein level: Swiss-Prot protein existence level 1. From Mus musculus (Mouse).
   1800..2120    +  CDS            Igkc: IGKC_MOUSE - Experimental evidence at protein level: Swiss-Prot protein existence level 1. From Mus musculus (Mouse).
   2333..2696    +  enhancer       CMV enhancer: human cytomegalovirus immediate early enhancer
   2698..2897    +  promoter       CMV promoter: human cytomegalovirus (CMV) immediate early promoter
   2965..3003    +  misc_feature   Ad SA (fragment): adenovirus major late transcript splice acceptor (Friedrich and Soriano, 1991)
   3036..3245    -  CDS            PTP (fragment): TERM_ADE02 - Experimental evidence at protein level: Swiss-Prot protein existence level 1. Protein covalently bound to the viral DNA that acts as a primer for viral genomic replication by DNA strand displacement. Assembles on the viral origin of replication in an initiation complex with viral polymerase, DBP, host NFIA and host POU2F1/OCT1. During initiation, the polymerase covalently couples the first dCTP with Ser- 580 of pTP. The terminal protein stimulates the template activity over 20 fold compared to protein-free templates. Neo-synthesized viral genomes are linked to two preterminal prot
   3276..3365    +  intron         chimeric intron (fragment): chimera between introns from adenovirus and immunoglobulin heavy chain genes
   3384..3430    +  CDS            IgH signal sequence (fragment): signal sequence from the mouse immunoglobulin heavy chain variable region
   3500..4189    +  CDS            HVM63_MOUSE: Experimental evidence at protein level: Swiss-Prot protein existence level 1. Anti-influenza H3N2 neuraminidase antibody. From Mus musculus (Mouse).
   4136..4831    +  CDS            Fc tag: CH2 and CH3 domains of the mouse IgG2a heavy chain plus the hinge region
   4882..4937    +  polyA_signal   β-globin poly(A) signal: rabbit β-globin polyadenylation signal (Gil and Proudfoot, 1987)
   5451..7132    -  rep_origin     oriP (fragment): Epstein-Barr virus oriP replication origin (Yates et al., 2000)
   7259..7363    +  promoter       AmpR promoter: bla
   7364..8224    +  CDS            AmpR: β-lactamase; bla; confers resistance to ampicillin, carbenicillin, and related antibiotics
   8395..8983    +  rep_origin     ori: high-copy-number ColE1/pMB1/pBR322/pUC origin of replication
   9166..9258    +  CDS            lacI (fragment): lac repressor; lacI; The lac repressor binds to the lac operator to inhibit transcription in E. coli. This inhibition can be relieved by adding lactose or isopropyl-β-D-thiogalactopyranoside (IPTG).
   9271..9292    +  protein_bind   CAP binding site: CAP binding activates transcription in the presence of cAMP. E. coli catabolite activator protein
   9307..9337    +  promoter       lac promoter: promoter for the E. coli lac operon
   9345..9361    +  protein_bind   lac operator: The lac repressor binds to the lac operator to inhibit transcription in E. coli. This inhibition can be relieved by adding lactose or isopropyl-β-D-thiogalactopyranoside (IPTG). lac repressor encoded by lacI
>Addgene plasmid #211589 | Anti-Kv6.1 K+ channel [N474/27R] | addgene full sequence | sequence record 418249 | Addgene NGS Result
CATGATTACGCCAAGCTCTAGCTAGAGGTCGACCAATTCTCATGTTTGACAGCTTATCATCGCAGATCCG
GGCAACGTTGTTGCCATTGCTGCAGGCGCAGAACTGGTAGGTATGGAAGATCTATACATTGAATCAATAT
TGGCAATTAGCCATATTAGTCATTGGTTATATAGCATAAATCAATATTGGCTATTGGCCATTGCATACGT
TGTATCTATATCATAATATGTACATTTATATTGGCTCATGTCCAATATGACCGCCATGTTGACATTGATT
ATTGACTAGTTATTAATAGTAATCAATTACGGGGTCATTAGTTCATAGCCCATATATGGAGTTCCGCGTT
ACATAACTTACGGTAAATGGCCCGCCTGGCTGACCGCCCAACGACCCCCGCCCATTGACGTCAATAATGA
CGTATGTTCCCATAGTAACGCCAATAGGGACTTTCCATTGACGTCAATGGGTGGAGTATTTACGGTAAAC
TGCCCACTTGGCAGTACATCAAGTGTATCATATGCCAAGTCCGCCCCCTATTGACGTCAATGACGGTAAA
TGGCCCGCCTGGCATTATGCCCAGTACATGACCTTACGGGACTTTCCTACTTGGCAGTACATCTACGTAT
TAGTCATCGCTATTACCATGGTGATGCGGTTTTGGCAGTACACCAATGGGCGTGGATAGCGGTTTGACTC
ACGGGGATTTCCAAGTCTCCACCCCATTGACGTCAATGGGAGTTTGTTTTGGCACCAAAATCAACGGGAC
TTTCCAAAATGTCGTAATAACCCCGCCCCGTTGACGCAAATGGGCGGTAGGCGTGTACGGTGGGAGGTCT
ATATAAGCAGAGCTCGTTTAGTGAACCGTCAGATCCTCACTCTCTTCCGCATCGCTGTCTGCGAGGGCCA
GCTGTTGGGCTCGCGGTTGAGGACAAACTCTTCGCGGTCTTTCCAGTACTCTTGGATCGGAAACCCGTCG
GCCTCCGAACGGTACTCCGCCACCGAGGGACCTGAGCGAGTCCGCATCGACCGGATCGGAAAACCTCTCG
AGAAAGGCGTCTAACCAGTCACAGTCGCAAGGTAGGCTGAGCACCGTGGCGGGCGGCAGCGGGTGGCGGT
CGGGGTTGTTTCTGGCGGAGGTGCTGCTGATGATGTAATTAAAGTAGGCGGTCTTGAGACGGCGGATGGT
CGAGGTGAGGTGTGGCAGGCTTGAGATCCAGCTGTTGGGGTGAGTACTCCCTCTCAAAAGCGGGCATTAC
TTCTGCGCTAAGATTGTCAGTTTCCAAAAACGAGGAGGATTTGATATTCACCTGGCCCGATCTGGCCATA
CACTTGAGTGACAATGACATCCACTTTGCCTTTCTCTCCACAGGTGTCCACTCCCAGGTCCAAGTTTGCC
ACCATGGAGTTTCAGACCCAGGTACTCATGTCCCTGCTGCTCTGCATGTCTGGTGCGGCCGCAGATGTTG
TGATGACCCAGACTCCACTCACTTTGTCGGTTACCATTGGACAACCAGCCTCCATCTCTTGCAAGTCAAG
TCAGAGCCTCTTAGATAGTGATGGAAAGACATATTTGAATTGGTTGTTACAGAGGCCAGGCCAGTCTCCA
AAGCGCCTAATCTATCTGGTGTCTAAACTGGACTCTGGAGTCCCTGACAGGTTCACTGGCAGTGGATCAG
GGACAGATTTCACACTGAAAATCAGCAGAGTGGAGGCTGAGGATTTGGGAGTTTATTTTTGCTGGCAAGG
TACACATTTTCCTCACACGTTCGGGGGGGGGACCAAGCTGGAAATAAAACGGGCTGATGCTGCACCAACT
GTATCCATCTTCCCACCATCCAGTGAGCAGTTAACATCTGGAGGTGCCTCAGTCGTGTGCTTCTTGAACA
ACTTCTACCCCAAAGACATCAATGTCAAGTGGAAGATTGATGGCAGTGAACGACAAAATGGCGTCCTGAA
CAGTTGGACTGATCAGGACAGCAAAGACAGCACCTACAGCATGAGCAGCACCCTCACGTTGACCAAGGAC
GAGTATGAACGACATAACAGCTATACCTGTGAGGCCACTCACAAGACATCAACTTCACCCATTGTCAAGA
GCTTCAACAGGAATGAGTGTTAGAGACAAAGGTCCTGAGACGCCACCACCAGCTCCCCAGCTCCATCCTA
TCTTCCCTTCTAAGGTCTTGGAGGCTTCCCCACGAGCGACCTACCACTGTTGCGGTGCTCCAAACCTCCT
CCCCACCTCCTTCTCCTCCTCCTCCCTTTCCTTGGCTTTTATCATGCTAATATTTGCAGAAAATATTCAA
TAAAGTGAGTCTTTGCACTTGATAGTTATTAATAGTAATCAATTACGGGGTCATTAGTTCATAGCCCATA
TATGGAGTTCCGCGTTACATAACTTACGGTAAATGGCCCGCCTGGCTGACCGCCCAACGACCCCCGCCCA
TTGACGTCAATAATGACGTATGTTCCCATAGTAACGCCAATAGGGACTTTCCATTGACGTCAATGGGTGG
AGTATTTACGGTAAACTGCCCACTTGGCAGTACATCAAGTGTATCATATGCCAAGTCCGCCCCCTATTGA
CGTCAATGACGGTAAATGGCCCGCCTGGCATTATGCCCAGTACATGACCTTACGGGACTTTCCTACTTGG
CAGTACATCTACGTATTAGTCATCGCTATTACCATGGTGATGCGGTTTTGGCAGTACACCAATGGGCGTG
GATAGCGGTTTGACTCACGGGGATTTCCAAGTCTCCACCCCATTGACGTCAATGGGAGTTTGTTTTGGCA
CCAAAATCAACGGGACTTTCCAAAATGTCGTAATAACCCCGCCCCGTTGACGCAAATGGGCGGTAGGCGT
GTACGGTGGGAGGTCTATATAAGCAGAGCTCGTTTAGTGAACCGTCAGATCCTCACTCTCTTCCGCATCG
CTGTCTGCGAGGGCCAGCTGTTGGGCTCGCGGTTGAGGACAAACTCTTCGCGGTCTTTCCAGTACTCTCG
GATCGGAAACCCGTCGGCCTCCGAACGGTACTCCGCCACCGAGGGACCTGAGCGAGTCCGCATCGACCGG
ATCGGAAAACCTCTCGAGAAAGGCGTCTAACCAGTCACAGTCGCAAGGTAGGCTGAGCACCGTGGCGGGC
GGCAGCGGGTGGCGGTCGGGGTTGTTTCTGGCGGAGGTGCTGCTGATGATGTAATTAAAGTAGGCGGTCT
TGAGACGGCGGATGGTCGAGGTGAGGTGTGGCAGGCTTGAGATCCAGCTGTTGGGGTGAGTACTCCCTCT
CAAAAGCGGGCATTACTTCTGCGCTAAGATTGTCAGTTTCCAAAAACGAGGAGGATTTGATATTCACCTA
GCCCGATCTGGCCATACACTTGAGTGACAATGACATCCACTTTGCCTTTCTCTCCACAGGTGTCCACTCC
CAGGCCACCATGAAGCTGCCTGTTCTGCTAGTGGTGCTGCTATTGTTCACGAGTCCAGCCTCAAGCAGTG
AGGTTCAGTTCCAGCAGTCTGGGACTGTGCTGGCAAGGCCTGGGACTTCAGTGAAGATGTCCTGCAAGGC
TTCTGGCTACACCTTTACCAGCTACTGGATGCACTGGGTAAAACAGAGGCCTGGACAGGGTCTAGAATGG
ATTGGCGCTATTTATCCTGGAAATAGTGATGCTGACTACAACCAGAAGTTCAAGGGCAAGGCCAAACTGA
CTGCTGTCACATCCACCAGCACTGCCTACATGGAGCTCAGCAGCCTGACAAATGAAGACTCTGCGGTCTA
TTACTGTACAAGAAATAGAGGAGGCTACTGGGGCCAAGGCACCACTCTCACAGTCTCCTCAGCGCGCCCA
ACAGCCCCATCGGTCTATCCACTGGCCCCTGTGTGTGGAGATACAACTGGCTCCTCGGTGACTCTAGGAT
GCCTGGTCAAGGGTTATTTCCCTGAGCCAGTGACCTTGACCTGGAACTCTGGATCCCTGTCCAGTGGTGT
GCACACCTTCCCAGCTGTCCTGCAGTCTGACCTCTACACCCTCAGCAGCTCAGTGACTGTAACCTCGAGC
ACCTGGCCCAGCCAGTCCATCACCTGCAATGTGGCCCACCCGGCAAGCAGCACCAAGGTGGACAAGAAAA
TTGAGCCCAGAGGGCCCACAATCAAGCCCTGTCCTCCATGCAAATGCCCAGCACCTAACCTCTTGGGTGG
ACCATCCGTCTTCATCTTCCCTCCAAAGATCAAGGATGTACTCATGATCTCCCTGAGCCCCATAGTCACA
TGTGTGGTGGTGGATGTGAGCGAGGATGACCCAGATGTCCAGATCAGCTGGTTTGTGAACAACGTGGAAG
TACACACAGCTCAGACACAAACCCATAGAGAGGATTACAACAGTACTCTCCGGGTGGTCAGTGCCCTCCC
CATCCAGCACCAGGACTGGATGAGTGGCAAGGAGTTCAAATGCAAGGTCAACAACAAAGACCTCCCAGCG
CCCATCGAGAGAACCATCTCAAAACCCAAAGGGTCAGTAAGAGCTCCACAGGTATATGTCTTGCCTCCAC
CAGAAGAAGAGATGACTAAGAAACAGGTCACTCTGACCTGCATGGTCACAGACTTCATGCCTGAAGACAT
TTACGTGGAGTGGACCAACAACGGGAAAACAGAGCTAAACTACAAGAACACTGAACCAGTCCTGGACTCT
GATGGTTCTTACTTCATGTACAGCAAGCTGAGAGTGGAAAAGAAGAACTGGGTGGAAAGAAATAGCTACT
CCTGTTCAGTGGTCCACGAGGGTCTGCACAATCACCACACGACTAAGAGCTTCTCCCGGACTCCGGGTAA
ATGATCTAGACACGTGATTAATTAAGGATCCCCCGACCTCGACCTCTGGCTAATAAAGGAAATTTATTTT
CATTGCAATAGTGTGTTGGAATTTTTTGTGTCTCTCACTCGGAAGGACATATGGGAGGGCAAATCATTTG
GTCGAGATCCCTCGGAGATCTCTAGCTAGAGGATCGATCCCCGCCCCGGACGAACTAAACCTGACTACGA
CATCTCTGCCCCTTCTTCGCGGGGCAGTGCATGTAATCCCTTCAGTTGGTTGGTACAACTTGCCAACTGG
GCCCTGTTCCACATGTGACACGGGGGGGGACCAAACACAAAGGGGTTCTCTGACTGTAGTTGACATCCTT
ATAAATGGATGTGCACATTTGCCAACACTGAGTGGCTTTCATCCTGGAGCAGACTTTGCAGTCTGTGGAC
TGCAACACAACATTGCCTTTATGTGTAACTCTTGGCTGAAGCTCTTACACCAATGCTGGGGGACATGTAC
CTCCCAGGGGCCCAGGAAGACTACGGGAGGCTACACCAACGTCAATCAGAGGGGCCTGTGTAGCTACCGA
TAAGCGGACCCTCAAGAGGGCATTAGCAATAGTGTTTATAAGGCCCCCTTGTTAACCCTAAACGGGTAGC
ATATGCTTCCCGGGTAGTAGTATATACTATCCAGACTAACCCTAATTCAATAGCATATGTTACCCAACGG
GAAGCATATGCTATCGAATTAGGGTTAGTAAAAGGGTCCTAAGGAACAGCGATATCTCCCACCCCATGAG
CTGTCACGGTTTTATTTACATGGGGTCAGGATTCCACGAGGGTAGTGAACCATTTTAGTCACAAGGGCAG
TGGCTGAAGATCAAGGAGCGGGCAGTGAACTCTCCTGAATCTTCGCCTGCTTCTTCATTCTCCTTCGTTT
AGCTAATAGAATAACTGCTGAGTTGTGAACAGTAAGGTGTATGTGAGGTGCTCGAAAACAAGGTTTCAGG
TGACGCCCCCAGAATAAAATTTGGACGGGGGGTTCAGTGGTGGCATTGTGCTATGACACCAATATAACCC
TCACAAACCCCTTGGGCAATAAATACTAGTGTAGGAATGAAACATTCTGAATATCTTTAACAATAGAAAT
CCATGGGGTGGGGACAAGCCGTAAAGACTGGATGTCCATCTCACACGAATTTATGGCTATGGGCAACACA
TAATCCTAGTGCAATATGATACTGGGGTTATTAAGATGTGTCCCAGGCAGGGACCAAGACAGGTGAACCA
TGTTGTTACACTCTATTTGTAACAAGGGGAAAGAGAGTGGACGCCGACAGCAGCGGACTCCACTGGTTGT
CTCTAACACCCCCGAAAATTAAACGGGGCTCCACGCCAATGGGGCCCATAAACAAAGACAAGTGGCCACT
CTTTTTTTTGAAATTGTGGAGTGGGGGCACGCGTCAGCCCCCACACGCCGCCCTGCGGTTTTGGACTGTA
AAATAAGGGTGTAATAACTTGGCTGATTGTAACCCCGCTAACCACTGCGGTCAAACCACTTGCCCACAAA
ACCACTAATGGCACCCCGGGGAATACCTGCATAAGTAGGTGGGCGGGCCAAGATAGGGGCGCGATTGCTG
CGATCTGGAGGACAAATTACACACACTTGCGCCTGAGCGCCAAGCACAGGGTTGTTGGTCCTCATATTCA
CGAGGTCGCTGAGAGCACGGTGGGCTAATGTTGCCATGGGTAGCATATACTACCCAAATATCTGGATAGC
ATATGCTATCCTAATCTATATCTGGGTAGCATAGGCTATCCTAATCTATATCTGGGTAGCATATGCTATC
CTAATCTATATCTGGGTAGTATATGCTATCCTAATTTATATCTGGGTAGCATAGGCTATCCTAATCTATA
TCTGGGTAGCATATGCTATCCTAATCTATATCTGGGTAGTATATGCTATCCTAATCTGTATCCGGGTAGC
ATATGCTATCCTAATAGAGATTAGGGTAGTATATGCTATCCTAATTTATATCTGGGTAGCATATACTACC
CAAATATCTGGATAGCATATGCTATCCTAATCTATATCTGGGTAGCATATGCTATCCTAATCTATATCTG
GGTAGCATAGGCTATCCTAATCTATATCTGGGTAGCATATGCTATCCTAATCTATATCTGGGTAGTATAT
GCTATCCTAATTTATATCTGGGTAGCATAGGCTATCCTAATCTATATCTGGGTAGCATATGCTATCCTAA
TCTATATCTGGGTAGTATATGCTATCCTAATCTGTATCCGGGTAGCATATGCTATCCTCATGATAAGCTG
TCAAACATGAGAATTTTCTTGAAGACGAAAGGGCCTCGTGATACGCCTATTTTTATAGGTTAATGTCATG
ATAATAATGGTTTCTTAGACGTCAGGTGGCACTTTTCGGGGAAATGTGCGCGGAACCCCTATTTGTTTAT
TTTTCTAAATACATTCAAATATGTATCCGCTCATGAGACAATAACCCTGATAAATGCTTCAATAATATTG
AAAAAGGAAGAGTATGAGTATTCAACATTTCCGTGTCGCCCTTATTCCCTTTTTTGCGGCATTTTGCCTT
CCTGTTTTTGCTCACCCAGAAACGCTGGTGAAAGTAAAAGATGCTGAAGATCAGTTGGGTGCACGAGTGG
GTTACATCGAACTGGATCTCAACAGCGGTAAGATCCTTGAGAGTTTTCGCCCCGAAGAACGTTTTCCAAT
GATGAGCACTTTTAAAGTTCTGCTATGTGGCGCGGTATTATCCCGTGTTGACGCCGGGCAAGAGCAACTC
GGTCGCCGCATACACTATTCTCAGAATGACTTGGTTGAGTACTCACCAGTCACAGAAAAGCATCTTACGG
ATGGCATGACAGTAAGAGAATTATGCAGTGCTGCCATAACCATGAGTGATAACACTGCGGCCAACTTACT
TCTGACAACGATCGGAGGACCGAAGGAGCTAACCGCTTTTTTGCACAACATGGGGGATCATGTAACTCGC
CTTGATCGTTGGGAACCGGAGCTGAATGAAGCCATACCAAACGACGAGCGTGACACCACGATGCCTGCAG
CAATGGCAACAACGTTGCGCAAACTATTAACTGGCGAACTACTTACTCTAGCTTCCCGGCAACAATTAAT
AGACTGGATGGAGGCGGATAAAGTTGCAGGACCACTTCTGCGCTCGGCCCTTCCGGCTGGCTGGTTTATT
GCTGATAAATCTGGAGCCGGTGAGCGTGGGTCTCGCGGTATCATTGCAGCACTGGGGCCAGATGGTAAGC
CCTCCCGTATCGTAGTTATCTACACGACGGGGAGTCAGGCAACTATGGATGAACGAAATAGACAGATCGC
TGAGATAGGTGCCTCACTGATTAAGCATTGGTAACTGTCAGACCAAGTTTACTCATATATACTTTAGATT
GATTTAAAACTTCATTTTTAATTTAAAAGGATCTAGGTGAAGATCCTTTTTGATAATCTCATGACCAAAA
TCCCTTAACGTGAGTTTTCGTTCCACTGAGCGTCAGACCCCGTAGAAAAGATCAAAGGATCTTCTTGAGA
TCCTTTTTTTCTGCGCGTAATCTGCTGCTTGCAAACAAAAAAACCACCGCTACCAGCGGTGGTTTGTTTG
CCGGATCAAGAGCTACCAACTCTTTTTCCGAAGGTAACTGGCTTCAGCAGAGCGCAGATACCAAATACTG
TTCTTCTAGTGTAGCCGTAGTTAGGCCACCACTTCAAGAACTCTGTAGCACCGCCTACATACCTCGCTCT
GCTAATCCTGTTACCAGTGGCTGCTGCCAGTGGCGATAAGTCGTGTCTTACCGGGTTGGACTCAAGACGA
TAGTTACCGGATAAGGCGCAGCGGTCGGGCTGAACGGGGGGTTCGTGCACACAGCCCAGCTTGGAGCGAA
CGACCTACACCGAACTGAGATACCTACAGCGTGAGCTATGAGAAAGCGCCACGCTTCCCGAAGGGAGAAA
GGCGGACAGGTATCCGGTAAGCGGCAGGGTCGGAACAGGAGAGCGCACGAGGGAGCTTCCAGGGGGAAAC
GCCTGGTATCTTTATAGTCCTGTCGGGTTTCGCCACCTCTGACTTGAGCGTCGATTTTTGTGATGCTCGT
CAGGGGGGCGGAGCCTATGGAAAAACGCCAGCAACGCGGCCTTTTTACGGTTCCTGGCCTTTTGCTGGCC
TTTTGCTCACATGTTCTTTCCTGCGTTATCCCCTGATTCTGTGGATAACCGTATTACCGCCTTTGAGTGA
GCTGATACCGCTCGCCGCAGCCGAACGACCGAGCGCAGCGAGTCAGTGAGCGAGGAAGCGGAAGAGCGCC
CAATACGCAAACCGCCTCTCCCCGCGCGTTGGCCGATTCATTAATGCAGCTGGCACGACAGGTTTCCCGA
CTGGAAAGCGGGCAGTGAGCGCAACGCAATTAATGTGAGTTAGCTCACTCATTAGGCACCCCAGGCTTTA
CACTTTATGCTTCCGGCTCGTATGTTGTGTGGAATTGTGAGCGGATAACAATTTCACACAGGAAACAGCT
ATGAC
