>Addgene plasmid #211589 | Anti-Kv6.1 K+ channel [N474/27R] | depositor partial sequence | sequence record 412741 | mouse IgG Light Chain Variable Domain
ATGGAGTTTCAGACCCAGGTACTCATGTCCCTGCTGCTCTGCATGTCTGGTGCGGCCGCAGATGTTGTGA
TGACCCAGACTCCACTCACTTTGTCGGTTACCATTGGACAACCAGCCTCCATCTCTTGCAAGTCAAGTCA
GAGCCTCTTAGATAGTGATGGAAAGACATATTTGAATTGGTTGTTACAGAGGCCAGGCCAGTCTCCAAAG
CGCCTAATCTATCTGGTGTCTAAACTGGACTCTGGAGTCCCTGACAGGTTCACTGGCAGTGGATCAGGGA
CAGATTTCACACTGAAAATCAGCAGAGTGGAGGCTGAGGATTTGGGAGTTTATTTTTGCTGGCAAGGTAC
ACATTTTCCTCACACGTTCGGGGGGGGGACCAAGCTGGAAATAAAACGGGCTGATGCTGCACCAACTGTA
TCCATCTTCCCACCATCCAGTGAGCA
