>Addgene plasmid #211589 | Anti-Kv6.1 K+ channel [N474/27R] | depositor partial sequence | sequence record 412742 | mouse IgG Heavy Chain Variable Domain
ATGAAGCTGCCTGTTCTGCTAGTGGTGCTGCTATTGTTCACGAGTCCAGCCTCAAGCAGTGAGGTTCAGT
TCCAGCAGTCTGGGACTGTGCTGGCAAGGCCTGGGACTTCAGTGAAGATGTCCTGCAAGGCTTCTGGCTA
CACCTTTACCAGCTACTGGATGCACTGGGTAAAACAGAGGCCTGGACAGGGTCTAGAATGGATTGGCGCT
ATTTATCCTGGAAATAGTGATGCTGACTACAACCAGAAGTTCAAGGGCAAGGCCAAACTGACTGCTGTCA
CATCCACCAGCACTGCCTACATGGAGCTCAGCAGCCTGACAAATGAAGACTCTGCGGTCTATTACTGTAC
AAGAAATAGAGGAGGCTACTGGGGCCAAGGCACCACTCTCACAGTCTCCTCAGCGCGCCCAACAGCCCCA
TCGGTCTATCCACTGGCCCCTGTGTGTGGAGA
